>Addgene plasmid #180143 | pCS2 LRP6-eGFP | addgene full sequence | sequence record 358179 | Addgene NGS Result
GTTCTCACGCCCCCTATTGACGTCAATGACGGTAAATGGCCCACTTGGCAGTACATCAATATCTATTAAT
AGTAACTTGGCAAGTACATTACTATTGGAAGTACGCCAGGGTACATTGGCAGTACTCCCATTGACGTCAA
TGGCGGTAAATGGCCCGCGATGGCTGCCAAGTACATCCCCATTGACGTCAATGGGGAGGGGCAATGACGC
AAATGGGCGTTCCATTGACGTAAATGGGCGGTAGGCGTGCCTAATGGGAGGTCTATATAAGCAATGCTCG
TTTAGGGAACCGCCATTCTGCCTGGGGACGTCGGAGCAAGCTTGATTTAGGTGACACTATAGAATACAAG
CTACTTGTTCTTTTTGCAGGATCCCATCGATTCGAATTCAAGGATCAACAAGTTTGTACAAAAAAGCAGG
CTACCATGGGGGCCGTCCTGAGGAGCCTCCTGGCCTGCAGCTTCTGTGTGCTCCTGAGAGCGGCCCCTTT
GTTGCTTTATACTGATATCGAAATGAACCGCCTGGGTAAGGCTCCGGAACCTTTGTTGCTTTATGCAAAC
AGACGGGACTTGCGATTGGTTGATGCTACAAATGGCAAAGAGAATGCTACGATTGTAGTTGGAGGCTTGG
AGGATGCAGCTGCGGTGGACTTTGTGTTTAGTCATGGCTTGATATACTGGAGTGATGTCAGCGAAGAAGC
CATTAAACGAACAGAATTTAACAAAACTGAGAGTGTGCAGAATGTTGTTGTTTCTGGATTATTGTCCCCC
GATGGGCTGGCATGTGATTGGCTTGGAGAAAAATTGTACTGGACAGATTCTGAAACTAATCGGATTGAAG
TTTCTAATTTAGATGGATCTTTACGAAAAGTTTTATTTTGGCAAGAGTTGGATCAACCCAGAGCTATTGC
CTTAGATCCTTCAAGTGGGTTCATGTACTGGACAGACTGGGGAGAAGTGCCAAAGATAGAACGTGCTGGA
ATGGATGGTTCAAGTCGCTTCATTATAATAAACAGTGAAATTTACTGGCCAAATGGACTGACTTTGGATT
ATGAAGAACAAAAGCTTTATTGGGCAGATGCAAAACTTAATTTCATCCACAAATCAAATCTGGATGGAAC
AAATCGGCAGGCAGTGGTTAAAGGTTCCCTTCCACATCCTTTTGCCTTGACGTTATTTGAGGACATATTG
TACTGGACTGACTGGAGCACACACTCCATTTTGGCTTGCAACAAGTATACTGGTGAGGGTCTGCGTGAAA
TCCATTCTGACATCTTCTCTCCCATGGATATACATGCCTTCAGCCAACAGAGGCAGCCAAATGCCACAAA
TCCATGTGGAATTGACAATGGGGGTTGTTCCCATTTGTGTTTGATGTCTCCAGTCAAGCCTTTTTATCAG
TGTGCTTGCCCCACTGGGGTCAAACTCCTGGAGAATGGAAAAACCTGCAAAGATGGTGCCACAGAATTAT
TGCTTTTAGCTCGAAGGACAGACTTGAGACGCATTTCTTTGGATACACCAGATTTTACAGACATTGTTCT
GCAGTTAGAAGACATCCGTCATGCCATTGCCATAGATTACGATCCTGTGGAAGGCTACATCTACTGGACT
GATGATGAAGTGAGGGCCATACGCCGTTCATTTATAGATGGATCTGGCAGTCAGTTTGTGGTCACTGCTC
AAATTGCCCATCCTGATGGTATTGCTGTGGACTGGGTTGCACGAAATCTTTATTGGACAGACACTGGCAC
TGATCGAATAGAAGTGACAAGGCTCAATGGGACCATGAGGAAGATCTTGATTTCAGAGGACTTAGAGGAA
CCCCGGGCTATTGTGTTAGATCCCATGGTTGGGTACATGTATTGGACTGACTGGGGAGAAATTCCGAAAA
TTGAGCGAGCAGCTCTGGATGGTTCTGACCGTGTAGTATTGGTTAACACTTCTCTTGGTTGGCCAAATGG
TTTAGCCTTGGATTATGATGAAGGCAAAATATACTGGGGAGATGCCAAAACAGACAAGATTGAGGTTATG
AATACTGATGGCACTGGGAGACGAGTACTAGTGGAAGACAAAATTCCTCACATATTTGGATTTACTTTGT
TGGGTGACTATGTTTACTGGACTGACTGGCAGAGGCGTAGCATTGAAAGAGTTCATAAACGAAGTGCAGA
GAGGGAAGTGATCATAGATCAGCTGCCTGACCTCATGGGCCTAAAGGCTACAAATGTTCATCGAGTGATT
GGTTCCAACCCCTGTGCTGAGGAAAACGGGGGATGTAGCCATCTCTGCCTCTATAGACCTCAGGGCCTTC
GCTGTGCTTGCCCTATTGGCTTTGAACTCATCAGTGACATGAAGACCTGCATTGTCCCAGAGGCTTTCCT
TTTGTTTTCACGGAGAGCAGATATCAGACGAATTTCTCTGGAAACAAACAATAATAATGTGGCTATTCCA
CTCACTGGTGTCAAAGAAGCTTCTGCTTTGGATTTTGATGTGACAGACAACCGAATTTATTGGACTGATA
TATCACTCAAGACCATCAGCAGAGCCTTTATGAATGGCAGTGCACTGGAACATGTGGTAGAATTCGGCTT
AGATTATCCAGAAGGCATGGCAGTAGACTGGCTTGGGAAGAACTTGTACTGGGCAGACACAGGAACGAAT
CGAATTGAGGTGTCAAAGTTGGATGGGCAGCACCGACAAGTTTTGGTGTGGAAAGACCTAGATAGTCCCA
GAGCTCTCGCGTTGGACCCTGCCGAAGGATTTATGTATTGGACTGAATGGGGTGGAAAACCTAAGATAGA
CAGAGCTGCAATGGATGGAAGTGAACGTACTACCTTAGTTCCAAATGTGGGGCGGGCAAACGGCCTAACT
ATTGATTATGCTAAAAGGAGGCTTTATTGGACAGACCTGGACACCAACTTAATAGAATCTTCAAATATGC
TTGGGCTCAACCGTGAAGTTATAGCAGATGACTTGCCTCATCCTTTTGGCTTAACTCAGTACCAAGATTA
TATCTACTGGACGGACTGGAGCCGACGCAGCATTGAGCGTGCCAACAAAACCAGTGGCCAAAACCGCACC
ATCATTCAGGGCCATTTGGATTATGTGATGGACATCCTCGTCTTTCACTCATCTCGACAGTCAGGGTGGA
ATGAATGTGCTTCCAGCAATGGGCACTGCTCCCACCTCTGCTTGGCTGTGCCAGTTGGGGGTTTTGTTTG
TGGATGCCCTGCCCACTACTCTCTTAATGCTGACAACAGGACTTGTAGTGCTCCTACGACTTTCCTGCTC
TTCAGTCAAAAGAGTGCCATCAACCGCATGGTGATTGATGAACAACAGAGCCCCGACATCATCCTTCCCA
TCCACAGCCTTCGGAATGTCCGGGCCATTGACTATGACCCACTGGACAAGCAACTCTATTGGATTGACTC
ACGACAAAACATGATCCGAAAGGCACAAGAAGATGGCAGCCAGGGCTTTACTGTGGTTGTGAGCTCAGTT
CCGAGTCAGAACCTGGAAATACAACCCTATGACCTCAGCATTGATATTTACAGCCGCTACATCTACTGGA
CTTGTGAGGCTACCAATGTCATTAATGTGACAAGATTAGATGGGAGATCAGTTGGAGTGGTGCTGAAAGG
CGAGCAGGACAGACCTCGAGCCATTGTGGTAAACCCAGAGAAAGGGTATATGTATTTTACCAATCTTCAG
GAAAGGTCTCCTAAAATTGAACGGGCTGCTTTGGATGGGACAGAACGGGAGGTCCTCTTTTTCAGTGGCT
TAAGTAAACCAATTGCTTTAGCCCTTGATAGCAGGCTGGGCAAGCTCTTTTGGGCTGATTCAGATCTCCG
GCGAATTGAAAGCAGTGATCTCTCAGGTGCTAACCGGATAGTATTAGAAGACTCCAATATCTTGCAGCCT
GTGGGACTTACTGTGTTTGAAAACTGGCTCTATTGGATTGATAAACAGCAGCAAATGATTGAAAAAATTG
ACATGACAGGTCGAGAGGGTAGAACCAAAGTCCAAGCTCGAATTGCCCAGCTTAGTGACATTCATGCAGT
AAAGGAGCTGAACCTTCAAGAATACAGACAGCACCCTTGTGCTCAGGATAATGGTGGCTGTTCACATATT
TGTCTTGTAAAGGGGGATGGTACTACAAGGTGTTCTTGCCCCATGCACCTGGTTCTACTTCAAGATGAGC
TATCATGTGGAGAACCTCCAACATGTTCTCCTCAGCAGTTTACTTGTTTCACGGGGGAAATTGACTGTAT
CCCTGTGGCTTGGCGGTGCGATGGGTTTACTGAATGTGAAGACCACAGTGATGAACTCAATTGTCCTGTA
TGCTCAGAGTCCCAGTTCCAGTGTGCCAGTGGGCAGTGTATTGATGGTGCCCTCCGATGCAATGGAGATG
CAAACTGCCAGGACAAATCAGATGAGAAGAACTGTGAAGTGCTTTGTTTAATTGATCAGTTCCGCTGTGC
CAATGGTCAGTGCATTGGAAAGCACAAGAAGTGTGATCATAATGTGGATTGCAGTGACAAGTCAGATGAA
CTGGATTGTTATCCGACTGAAGAACCAGCACCACAGGCCACCAATACAGTTGGTTCTGTTATTGGCGTAA
TTGTCACCATTTTTGTGTCTGGAACTGTATACTTTATCTGCCAGAGGATGTTGTGTCCACGTATGAAGGG
AGATGGGGAAACTATGACTAATGACTATGTAGTTCATGGACCAGCTTCTGTGCCTCTTGGTTATGTGCCA
CACCCAAGTTCTTTGTCAGGATCTCTTCCAGGAATGTCTCGAGGTAAATCAATGATCAGCTCCCTCAGTA
TCATGGGGGGAAGCAGTGGACCCCCCTATGACCGAGCCCATGTTACAGGAGCATCATCAAGTAGTTCTTC
AAGCACCAAAGGCACTTACTTCCCTGCAATTTTGAACCCTCCACCATCCCCAGCCACAGAGCGATCACAT
TACACTATGGAATTTGGATATTCTTCAAACAGTCCTTCCACTCATAGGTCATACAGCTACAGGCCATATA
GCTACCGGCACTTTGCACCCCCCACCACACCCTGCAGCACAGATGTTTGTGACAGTGACTATGCTCCTAG
TCGGAGAATGACCTCAGTGGCAACAGCCAAGGGCTATACCAGTGACTTGAACTATGATTCAGAACCTGTG
CCCCCACCTCCCACACCCCGAAGCCAATACTTGTCAGCAGAGGAGAACTATGAAAGCTGCCCACCTTCTC
CATACACAGAGAGGAGCTATTCTCATCACCTCTACCCACCGCCACCCTCTCCCTGTACAGACTCCTCCGA
CCCAGCTTTCTTGTACAAAGTGGTTGATCCTATGGTGAGCAAGGGCGAGGAGCTGTTCACCGGGGTGGTG
CCCATCCTGGTCGAGCTGGACGGCGACGTAAACGGCCACAAGTTCAGCGTGTCCGGCGAGGGCGAGGGCG
ATGCCACCTACGGCAAGCTGACCCTGAAGTTCATCTGCACCACCGGCAAGCTGCCCGTGCCCTGGCCCAC
CCTCGTGACCACCCTGACCTACGGCGTGCAGTGCTTCAGCCGCTACCCCGACCACATGAAGCAGCACGAC
TTCTTCAAGTCCGCCATGCCCGAAGGCTACGTCCAGGAGCGCACCATCTTCTTCAAGGACGACGGCAACT
ACAAGACCCGCGCCGAGGTGAAGTTCGAGGGCGACACCCTGGTGAACCGCATCGAGCTGAAGGGCATCGA
CTTCAAGGAGGACGGCAACATCCTGGGGCACAAGCTGGAGTACAACTACAACAGCCACAACGTCTATATC
ATGGCCGACAAGCAGAAGAACGGCATCAAGGTGAACTTCAAGATCCGCCACAACATCGAGGACGGCAGCG
TGCAGCTCGCCGACCACTACCAGCAGAACACCCCCATCGGCGACGGCCCCGTGCTGCTGCCCGACAACCA
CTACCTGAGCACCCAGTCCGCCCTGAGCAAAGACCCCAACGAGAAGCGCGATCACATGGTCCTGCTGGAG
TTCGTGACCGCCGCCGGGATCACTCTCGGCATGGACGAGCTGTACAAGTAACTCGAGCCTCTAGAACTAT
AGTGAGTCGTATTACGTAGATCCAGACATGATAAGATACATTGATGAGTTTGGACAAACCACAACTAGAA
TGCAGTGAAAAAAATGCTTTATTTGTGAAATTTGTGATGCTATTGCTTTATTTGTAACCATTATAAGCTG
CAATAAACAAGTTAACAACAACAATTGCATTCATTTTATGTTTCAGGTTCAGGGGGAGGTGTGGGAGGTT
TTTTAATTCGCGGCCGCGGCGCCAATGCATTGGGCCCGGTACCCAGCTTTTGTTCCCTTTAGTGAGGGTT
AATTGCGCGCTTGGCGTAATCATGGTCATAGCTGTTTCCTGTGTGAAATTGTTATCCGCTCACAATTCCA
CACAACATACGAGCCGGGAGCATAAAGTGTAAAGCCTGGGGTGCCTAATGAGTGAGCTAACTCACATTAA
TTGCGTTGCGCTCACTGCCCGCTTTCCAGTCGGGAAACCTGTCGTGCCAGCTGCATTAATGAATCGGCCA
ACGCGCGGGGAGAGGCGGTTTGCGTATTGGGCGCTCTTCCGCTTCCTCGCTCACTGACTCGCTGCGCTCG
GTCGTTCGGCTGCGGCGAGCGGTATCAGCTCACTCAAAGGCGGTAATACGGTTATCCACAGAATCAGGGG
ATAACGCAGGAAAGAACATGTGAGCAAAAGGCCAGCAAAAGGCCAGGAACCGTAAAAAGGCCGCGTTGCT
GGCGTTTTTCCATAGGCTCCGCCCCCCTGACGAGCATCACAAAAATCGACGCTCAAGTCAGAGGTGGCGA
AACCCGACAGGACTATAAAGATACCAGGCGTTTCCCCCTGGAAGCTCCCTCGTGCGCTCTCCTGTTCCGA
CCCTGCCGCTTACCGGATACCTGTCCGCCTTTCTCCCTTCGGGAAGCGTGGCGCTTTCTCATAGCTCACG
CTGTAGGTATCTCAGTTCGGTGTAGGTCGTTCGCTCCAAGCTGGGCTGTGTGCACGAACCCCCCGTTCAG
CCCGACCGCTGCGCCTTATCCGGTAACTATCGTCTTGAGTCCAACCCGGTAAGACACGACTTATCGCCAC
TGGCAGCAGCCACTGGTAACAGGATTAGCAGAGCGAGGTATGTAGGCGGTGCTACAGAGTTCTTGAAGTG
GTGGCCTAACTACGGCTACACTAGAAGAACAGTATTTGGTATCTGCGCTCTGCTGAAGCCAGTTACCTTC
GGAAAAAGAGTTGGTAGCTCTTGATCCGGCAAACAAACCACCGCTGGTAGCGGTGGTTTTTTTGTTTGCA
AGCAGCAGATTACGCGCAGAAAAAAAGGATCTCAAGAAGATCCTTTGATCTTTTCTACGGGGTCTGACGC
TCAGTGGAACGAAAACTCACGTTAAGGGATTTTGGTCATGAGATTATCAAAAAGGATCTTCACCTAGATC
CTTTTAAATTAAAAATGAAGTTTTAAATCAATCTAAAGTATATATGAGTAAACTTGGTCTGACAGTTACC
AATGCTTAATCAGTGAGGCACCTATCTCAGCGATCTGTCTATTTCGTTCATCCATAGTTGCCTGACTCCC
CGTCGTGTAGATAACTACGATACGGGAGGGCTTACCATCTGGCCCCAGTGCTGCAATGATACCGCGAGAC
CCACGCTCACCGGCTCCAGATTTATCAGCAATAAACCAGCCAGCCGGAAGGGCCGAGCGCAGAAGTGGTC
CTGCAACTTTATCCGCCTCCATCCAGTCTATTAATTGTTGCCGGGAAGCTAGAGTAAGTAGTTCGCCAGT
TAATAGTTTGCGCAACGTTGTTGCCATTGCTACAGGCATCGTGGTGTCACGCTCGTCGTTTGGTATGGCT
TCATTCAGCTCCGGTTCCCAACGATCAAGGCGAGTTACATGATCCCCCATGTTGTGCAAAAAAGCGGTTA
GCTCCTTCGGTCCTCCGATCGTTGTCAGAAGTAAGTTGGCCGCAGTGTTATCACTCATGGTTATGGCAGC
ACTGCATAATTCTCTTACTGTCATGCCATCCGTAAGATGCTTTTCTGTGACTGGTGAGTACTCAACCAAG
TCATTCTGAGAATAGTGTATGCGGCGACCGAGTTGCTCTTGCCCGGCGTCAATACGGGATAATACCGCGC
CACATAGCAGAACTTTAAAAGTGCTCATCATTGGAAAACGTTCTTCGGGGCGAAAACTCTCAAGGATCTT
ACCGCTGTTGAGATCCAGTTCGATGTAACCCACTCGTGCACCCAACTGATCTTCAGCATCTTTTACTTTC
ACCAGCGTTTCTGGGTGAGCAAAAACAGGAAGGCAAAATGCCGCAAAAAAGGGAATAAGGGCGACACGGA
AATGTTGAATACTCATACTCTTCCTTTTTCAATATTATTGAAGCATTTATCAGGGTTATTGTCTCATGAG
CGGATACATATTTGAATGTATTTAGAAAAATAAACAAATAGGGGTTCCGCGCACATTTCCCCGAAAAGTG
CCACCTAAATTGTAAGCGTTAATATTTTGTTAAAATTCGCGTTAAATTTTTGTTAAATCAGCTCATTTTT
TAACCAATAGGCCGAAATCGGCAAAATCCCTTATAAATCAAAAGAATAGACCGAGATAGGGT
[37 nt withheld, positions 8673-8709]
AAAGAACGTGGACTCCAACGTCAAAGG
[49 nt withheld, positions 8737-8785]
T
[91 nt withheld, positions 8787-8877]
G
[124 nt withheld, positions 8879-9002]
CCCATTCGCCATTCAGGCTGCGCAACTGTTGGGAAGGGCGATCGGTGCGGGCCTCTTCGCTATTACGCCA
GTCGACCGCCAATTCAATATGGCGTATATGGACTCATGCCAATTCAATATGGTGGATCTGGACCTGTGCC
AATTCAATATGGCGTATATGGACTCGTGCCAATTCAATATGGTGGATCTGGACCCCAGCCAATTCAATAT
GGCGGACTTGGCACCATGCCAATTCAATATGGCGGACCTGGCACTGTGCCAACTGGGGAGGGGTCTACTT
GGCACGGTGCCAAGTTTGAGGAGGGGTCTTGGCCCTGTGCCAAGTCCGCCATATTGAATTGGCATGGTGC
CAATAATGGCGGCCATATTGGCTATATGCCAGGATCAATATATAGGCAATATCCAATATGGCCCTATGCC
AATATGGCTATTGGCCAGGTTCAATACTATGTATTGGCCCTATGCCATATAGTATTCCATATATGGGTTT
TCCTATTGACGTAGATAGCCCCTCCCAATGGGCGGTCCCATATACCATATATGGGGCTTCCTAATACCGC
CCATAGCCACTCCCCCATTGACGTCAATGGTCTCTATATATGGTCTTTCCTATTGACGTCATATGGGCGG
TCCTATTGACGTATATGGCGCCTCCCCCATTGACGTCAATTACGGTAAATGGCCCGCCTGGCTCAATGCC
CATTGACGTCAATAGGACCACCCACCATTGACGTCAATGGGATGGCTCATTGCCCATTCATATCC
Features (pLannotate 1.2.2; 18 found; start..end, strand, type, name):
    325..343     +  promoter       SP6 promoter: promoter for bacteriophage SP6 RNA polymerase
    398..422     +  protein_bind   attB1: mutant version of attB; recombination site for the Gateway® BP reaction BP Clonase™
    426..5318    +  CDS            LRP6: LRP6_HUMAN - Experimental evidence at protein level: Swiss-Prot protein existence level 1. Component of the Wnt-Fzd-LRP5-LRP6 complex that triggers beta-catenin signaling through inducing aggregation of receptor-ligand complexes into ribosome-sized signalsomes. Cell-surface coreceptor of Wnt/beta-catenin signaling, which plays a pivotal role in bone formation. The Wnt-induced Fzd/LRP6 coreceptor complex recruits DVL1 polymers to the plasma membrane which, in turn, recruits the AXIN1/GSK3B-complex to the cell surface promoting the formation of signalsomes and inhibiting AXIN1/GSK3-mediated phos
   5320..5344    -  protein_bind   attB2: mutant version of attB; recombination site for the Gateway® BP reaction BP Clonase™
   5352..6071    +  CDS            EGFP: the original enhanced GFP (Yang et al., 1996) mammalian codon-optimized
   6087..6104    -  promoter       T7 promoter (fragment): promoter for bacteriophage T7 RNA polymerase
   6109..6243    -  polyA_signal   SV40 poly(A) signal: SV40 polyadenylation signal
   6356..6374    -  promoter       T3 promoter: promoter for bacteriophage T3 RNA polymerase
   6419..6435    -  protein_bind   lac operator: The lac repressor binds to the lac operator to inhibit transcription in E. coli. This inhibition can be relieved by adding lactose or isopropyl-β-D-thiogalactopyranoside (IPTG). lac repressor encoded by lacI
   6443..6473    -  promoter       lac promoter: promoter for the E. coli lac operon
   6488..6509    -  protein_bind   CAP binding site: CAP binding activates transcription in the presence of cAMP. E. coli catabolite activator protein
   6522..6614    -  CDS            lacI (fragment): lac repressor; lacI; The lac repressor binds to the lac operator to inhibit transcription in E. coli. This inhibition can be relieved by adding lactose or isopropyl-β-D-thiogalactopyranoside (IPTG).
   6797..7385    -  rep_origin     ori: high-copy-number ColE1/pMB1/pBR322/pUC origin of replication
   7556..8416    -  CDS            AmpR: β-lactamase; bla; confers resistance to ampicillin, carbenicillin, and related antibiotics
   8417..8521    -  promoter       AmpR promoter: bla
   8574..9002    -  rep_origin     f1 ori (sequence partly withheld): f1 bacteriophage origin of replication; arrow indicates direction of (+) strand synthesis
   9007..9073    -  CDS            lacZα (fragment): LacZα fragment of β-galactosidase; lacZ fragment
   9080..290     +  promoter       CMV IE94 promoter (across the origin): enhancer/promoter region of simian cytomegalovirus major immediate early transcription unit IE94
