[The description below was written by a language model from this plasmid's Addgene catalogue record and pLannotate feature annotations shown in this document.]
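Description:
pCS2 LRP6-eGFP is a mammalian expression plasmid built on the pCS2 backbone that encodes human LRP6, the cell-surface Wnt co-receptor that acts with Frizzled to trigger beta-catenin signalling, followed by EGFP. The sequenced record is 9,767 nt. It is propagated in E. coli using a high-copy ColE1/pUC-type origin and selected with ampicillin through the β-lactamase (AmpR) gene. An f1 phage origin and remnants of the lac region (lac promoter and operator, and lacZα and lacI fragments) are also carried over from the backbone.

The LRP6 coding sequence was introduced by Gateway cloning and is flanked by attB1 and attB2 recombination sites. EGFP lies immediately downstream of attB2 on the same strand. This layout, together with the plasmid name, indicates a C-terminal LRP6-EGFP fusion joined through the short attB2-encoded linker, although the record does not explicitly confirm the reading frame.

The catalogue lists SP6 as the promoter, but the feature table also shows the simian cytomegalovirus IE94 enhancer/promoter just upstream of the SP6 site. This is the standard pCS2 arrangement: CMV IE94 drives expression in transfected vertebrate cells, while SP6 allows in vitro synthesis of sense mRNA, for example for embryo microinjection. An SV40 polyadenylation signal follows the cassette, and T7 (a fragment) and T3 promoters sit downstream in the reverse orientation.

The stated purpose is to make movies of LRP6 vesicles, that is, live fluorescence imaging of the tagged receptor as it traffics through endocytic compartments. The plasmid comes from a study of Wnt-inducible LRP6-interacting proteins and the role of ESCRT machinery in Wnt signalling.
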