Addgene plasmid #180143: pCS2 LRP6-eGFP
Purpose: to make movies of LRP6 vesicles
Depositing lab: Edward De Robertis. Depositing organization: University of California, Los Angeles (UCLA). Publication: Wnt-inducible Lrp6-APEX2 interacting proteins identify ESCRT machinery and Trk-fused gene as components of the Wnt signaling pathway. Colozza G, Jami-Alahmadi Y, Dsouza A, Tejeda-Munoz N, Albrecht LV, Sosa EA, Wohlschlegel JA, De Robertis EM. Sci Rep. 2020 Dec 9;10(1):21555. doi: 10.1038/s41598-020-78019-5. PubMed 33299006.
Backbone
  Vector backbone: pCS2
  Backbone manufacturer: promega
  Backbone size w/o insert (bp): 4092
  Vector type: Mammalian Expression
Growth in bacteria
  Bacterial resistance: Ampicillin, 100 μg/mL
  Growth temperature: 37°C
  Growth strain: DH5alpha
  Copy number: Unknown
Gene/Insert
  Gene/Insert name: Human LRP6
  Species: H. sapiens (human)
  Entrez Gene: LRP6 (a.k.a. ADCAD2, EVR8, STHAG7)
  Promoter: SP6
  Cloning method: Gateway Cloning
  Sequencing primers: 5′ SP6; 3′ T3
Terms and licenses: Academic/Nonprofit Terms; Industry Terms: Not Available to Industry
How to cite: pCS2 LRP6-eGFP was a gift from Edward De Robertis (Addgene plasmid # 180143 ; http://n2t.net/addgene:180143 ; RRID:Addgene_180143)
